>Addgene plasmid #116045 | PB-PGK-ZhcD-Cit | addgene full sequence | sequence record 225017 | Addgene NGS Result
ACTCTTCCTTTTTCAATATTATTGAAGCATTTATCAGGGTTATTGTCTCATGAGCGGATACATATTTGAA
TGTATTTAGAAAAATAAACAAATAGGGGTTCCGCGCACATTTCCCCGAAAAGTGCCACCTAAATTGTAAG
CGTTAATATTTTGTTAAAATTCGCGTTAAATTTTTGTTAAATCAGCTCATTTTTTAACCAATAGGCCGAA
ATCGGCAAAATCCCTTATAAATCAAAAGAATAGACCGAGATAGGGT
[37 nt withheld, positions 257-293]
AAAGAACGTGGACTCCAACGTCAAAGG
[49 nt withheld, positions 321-369]
T
[91 nt withheld, positions 371-461]
G
[124 nt withheld, positions 463-586]
CCCATTCGCCATTCAGGCTGCGCAACTGTTGGGAAGGGCGATCGGTGCGGGCCTCTTCGCTATTACGCCA
GCTGGCGAAAGGGGGATGTGCTGCAAGGCGATTAAGTTGGGTAACGCCAGGGTTTTCCCAGTCACGACGT
TGTAAAACGACGGCCAGTGAGCGCGCCTCGTTCATTCACGTTTTTGAACCCGTGGAGGACGGGCAGACTC
GCGGTGCAAATGTGTTTTACAGCGTGATGGAGCAGATGAAGATGCTCGACACGCTGCAGAACACGCAGCT
AGATTAACCCTAGAAAGATAATCATATTGTGACGTACGTTAAAGATAATCATGTGTAAAATTGACGCATG
TGTTTTATCGGTCTGTATATCGAGGTTTATTTATTAATTTGAATAGATATTAAGTTTTATTATATTTACA
CTTACATACTAATAATAAATTCAACAAACAATTTATTTATGTTTATTTATTTATTAAAAAAAACAAAAAC
TCAAAATTTCTTCTATAAAGTAACAAAACTTTTATGAGGGACAGCCCCCCCCCAAAGCCCCCAGGGATGT
AATTACGTCCCTCCCCCGCTAGGGGGCAGCAGCGAGCCGCCCGGGGCTCCGCTCCGGTCCGGCGCTCCCC
CCGCATCCCCGAGCCGGCAGCGTGCGGGGACAGCCCGGGCACGGGGAAGGTGGCACGGGATCGCTTTCCT
CTGAACGCTTCTCGCTGCTCTTTGAGCCTGCAGACACCTGGGGGGATACGGGGAAAAGGCCTCCACGGCC
ACTAGTAGGCGTTTTGCGCTGCTTCGCGATGTACGGGCCAGATATACGCGTTCTACCGGGTAGGGGAGGC
GCTTTTCCCAAGGCAGTCTGGAGCATGCGCTTTAGCAGCCCCGCTGGGCACTTGGCGCTACACAAGTGGC
CTCTGGCCTCGCACACATTCCACATCCACCGGTAGGCGCCAACCGGCTCCGTTCTTTGGTGGCCCCTTCG
CGCCACCTTCTACTCCTCCCCTAGTCAGGAAGTTCCCCCCCGCCCCGCAGCTCGCGTCGTGCAGGACGTG
ACAAATGGAAGTAGCACGTCTCATTAGTCTCGTGCAGATGGACAGCACCGCTGAGCAATGGAAGCGGGTA
GGCCTTTGGGGCAGCGGCCAATAGCAGCTTTGCTCCTTCGCTTTCTGGGCTCAGAGGCTGGGAAGGGGTG
GGTCCGGGGGCGGGCTCAGGGGCGGGCTCAGGGGCGGGGCGGGCGCCCGAAGGTCCTCCGGAGGCCCGGC
ATTCTGCACGCTTCAAAAGCGCACGTCTGCCGCGCTGTTCTCCTCTTCCTCATCTCCGGGCCTTTCGACC
TGCAGCCCAAGCTTCGCCACCATGGGATCCGAGCAACTCGAAAAGAAGCTGCAAGCGTTGGAGAAGAAGC
TCGCACAACTTGAATGGAAAAATCAGGCACTGGAAAAGAAACTGGCTCAAGGTGGCGGAGGTAGTGAGGA
TGTTGTTTGTTGCCACCACAAATCTGGAGCCTGGAAACTTCCGGTGAGTCTGGTAAAGGGTGGGGGTTCA
GTGAGCAAGGGCGAGGAGCTGTTCACCGGGGTGGTGCCCATCCTGGTCGAGCTGGACGGCGACGTAAACG
GCCACAAGTTCAGCGTGTCCGGCGAGGGCGAGGGCGATGCCACCTACGGCAAGCTGACCCTGAAGTTCAT
CTGCACCACCGGCAAGCTGCCCGTGCCCTGGCCCACCCTCGTGACCACCTTCGGCTACGGCCTGATGTGC
TTCGCCCGCTACCCCGACCACATGAAGCAGCACGACTTCTTCAAGTCCGCCATGCCCGAAGGCTACGTCC
AGGAGCGCACCATCTTCTTCAAGGACGACGGCAACTACAAGACCCGCGCCGAGGTGAAGTTCGAGGGCGA
CACCCTGGTGAACCGCATCGAGCTGAAGGGCATCGACTTCAAGGAGGACGGCAACATCCTGGGGCACAAG
CTGGAGTACAACTACAACAGCCACAACGTCTATATCATGGCCGACAAGCAGAAGAACGGCATCAAGGTGA
ACTTCAAGATCCGCCACAACATCGAGGACGGCAGCGTGCAGCTCGCCGACCACTACCAGCAGAACACCCC
CATCGGCGACGGCCCCGTGCTGCTGCCCGACAACCACTACCTGAGCTACCAGTCCGCCCTGAGCAAAGAC
CCCAACGAGAAGCGCGATCACATGGTCCTGCTGGAGTTCGTGACCGCCGCCGGGATCACTCTCGGCATGG
ACGAGCTGTACAAGAGCTAGCAGCTAGCGAATTCGAATTTAAATCGGCCTCGACTGTGCCTTCTAGTTGC
CAGCCATCTGTTGTTTGCCCCTCCCCCGTGCCTTCCTTGACCCTGGAAGGTGCCACTCCCACTGTCCTTT
CCTAATAAAATGAGGAAATTGCATCGCATTGTCTGAGTAGGTGTCATTCTATTCTGGGGGGTGGGGTGGG
GCAGGACAGCAAGGGGGAGGATTGGGAAGACAATAGCAGGCATGCTGGGGACGCGGCCGCAATTTAACGC
GAATTAATTCTGTGGAATGTGTGTCAGTTAGGGTGTGGAAAGTCCCCAGGCTCCCCAGCAGGCAGAAGTA
TGCAAAGCATGCATCTCAATTAGTCAGCAACCAGGTGTGGAAAGTCCCCAGGCTCCCCAGCAGGCAGAAG
TATGCAAAGCATGCATCTCAATTAGTCAGCAACCATAGTCCCGCCCCTAACTCCGCCCATCCCGCCCCTA
ACTCCGCCCAGTTCCGCCCATTCTCCGCCCCATGGCTGACTAATTTTTTTTATTTATGCAGAGGCCGAGG
CCGCCTCTGCCTCTGAGCTATTCCAGAAGTAGTGAGGAGGCTTTTTTGGAGGCCTAGGCTTTTGCAAAAA
GCTCCCGGGAGCTTGTATATCCATTTTCGGATCTGATCAGCACGTGTTGACAATTAATCATCGGCATAGT
ATATCGGCATAGTATAATACGACAAGGTGAGGAACTAAACCATGGCCAAGTTGACCAGTGCCGTTCCGGT
GCTCACCGCGCGCGACGTCGCCGGAGCGGTCGAGTTCTGGACCGACCGGCTCGGGTTCTCCCGGGACTTC
GTGGAGGACGACTTCGCCGGTGTGGTCCGGGACGACGTGACCCTGTTCATCAGCGCGGTCCAGGACCAGG
TGGTGCCGGACAACACCCTGGCCTGGGTGTGGGTGCGCGGCCTGGACGAGCTGTACGCCGAGTGGTCGGA
GGTCGTGTCCACGAACTTCCGGGACGCCTCCGGGCCGGCCATGACCGAGATCGGCGAGCAGCCGTGGGGG
CGGGAGTTCGCCCTGCGCGACCCGGCCGGCAACTGCGTGCACTTCGTGGCCGAGGAGCAGGACTGAGTCG
ACAATCAACCTCTGGATTACAAAATTTGTGAAAGATTGACTGGTATTCTTAACTATGTTGCTCCTTTTAC
GCTATGTGGATACGCTGCTTTAATGCCTTTGTATCATGCGTTAACTAAACTTGTTTATTGCAGCTTATAA
TGGTTACAAATAAAGCAATAGCATCACAAATTTCACAAATAAAGCATTTTTTTCACTGCATTCTAGTTGT
GGTTTGTCCAAACTCATCAATGTATCTTATCATGTCTGGAATTGACTCAAATGATGTCAATTAGTCTATC
AGAAGCTCATCTGGTCTCCCTTCCGGGGGACAAGACATCCCTGTTTAATATTTAAACAGCAGTGTTCCCA
AACTGGGTTCTTATATCCCTTGCTCTGGTCAACCAGGTTGCAGGGTTTCCTGTCCTCACAGGAACGAAGT
CCCTAAAGAAACAGTGGCAGCCAGGTTTAGCCCCGGAATTGACTGGATTCCTTTTTTAGGGCCCATTGGT
ATGGCTTTTTCCCCGTATCCCCCCAGGTGTCTGCAGGCTCAAAGAGCAGCGAGAAGCGTTCAGAGGAAAG
CGATCCCGTGCCACCTTCCCCGTGCCCGGGCTGTCCCCGCACGCTGCCGGCTCGGGGATGCGGGGGGAGC
GCCGGACCGGAGCGGAGCCCCGGGCGGCTCGCTGCTGCCCCCTAGCGGGGGAGGGACGTAATTACATCCC
TGGGGGCTTTGGGGGGGGGCTGTCCCTGATATCTATAACAAGAAAATATATATATAATAAGTTATCACGT
AAGTAGAACATGAAATAACAATATAATTATCGTATGAGTTAAATCTTAAAAGTCACGTAAAAGATAATCA
TGCGTCATTTTGACTCACGCGGTCGTTATAGTTCAAAATCAGTGACACTTACCGCATTGACAAGCACGCC
TCACGGGAGCTCCAAGCGGCGACTGAGATGTCCTAAATGCACAGCGACGGATTCGCGCTATTTAGAAAGA
GAGAGCAATATTTCAAGAATGCATGCGTCAATTTTACGCAGACTATCTTTCTAGGGTTAATCTAGCTGCA
TCAGGATCATATCGTCGGGTCTTTTTTCCGGCTCAGTCATCGCCCAAGCTGGCGCTATCTGGGCATCGGG
GAGGAAGAAGCCCGTGCCTTTTCCCGCGAGGTTGAAGCGGCATGGAAAGAGTTTGCCGAGGATGACTGCT
GCTGCATTGACGTTGAGCGAAAACGCACGTTTACCATGATGATTCGGGAAGGTGTGGCCATGCACGCCTT
TAACGGTGAACTGTTCGTTCAGGCCACCTGGGATACCAGTTCGTCGCGGCTTTTCCGGACACAGTTCCGG
ATGGTCAGCCCGAAGCGCATCAGCAACCCGAACAATACCGGCGACAGCCGGAACTGCCGTGCCGGTGTGC
AGATTAATGACAGCGGTGCGGCGCTGGGATATTACGTCAGCGAGGACGGGTATCCTGGCTGGATGCCGCA
GAAATGGACATGGATACCCCGTGAGTTACCCGGCGGGCGCGCTTGGCGTAATCATGGTCATAGCTGTTTC
CTGTGTGAAATTGTTATCCGCTCACAATTCCACACAACATACGAGCCGGAAGCATAAAGTGTAAAGCCTG
GGGTGCCTAATGAGTGAGCTAACTCACATTAATTGCGTTGCGCTCACTGCCCGCTTTCCAGTCGGGAAAC
CTGTCGTGCCAGCTGCATTAATGAATCGGCCAACGCGCGGGGAGAGGCGGTTTGCGTATTGGGCGCTCTT
CCGCTTCCTCGCTCACTGACTCGCTGCGCTCGGTCGTTCGGCTGCGGCGAGCGGTATCAGCTCACTCAAA
GGCGGTAATACGGTTATCCACAGAATCAGGGGATAACGCAGGAAAGAACATGTGAGCAAAAGGCCAGCAA
AAGGCCAGGAACCGTAAAAAGGCCGCGTTGCTGGCGTTTTTCCATAGGCTCCGCCCCCCTGACGAGCATC
ACAAAAATCGACGCTCAAGTCAGAGGTGGCGAAACCCGACAGGACTATAAAGATACCAGGCGTTTCCCCC
TGGAAGCTCCCTCGTGCGCTCTCCTGTTCCGACCCTGCCGCTTACCGGATACCTGTCCGCCTTTCTCCCT
TCGGGAAGCGTGGCGCTTTCTCATAGCTCACGCTGTAGGTATCTCAGTTCGGTGTAGGTCGTTCGCTCCA
AGCTGGGCTGTGTGCACGAACCCCCCGTTCAGCCCGACCGCTGCGCCTTATCCGGTAACTATCGTCTTGA
GTCCAACCCGGTAAGACACGACTTATCGCCACTGGCAGCAGCCACTGGTAACAGGATTAGCAGAGCGAGG
TATGTAGGCGGTGCTACAGAGTTCTTGAAGTGGTGGCCTAACTACGGCTACACTAGAAGAACAGTATTTG
GTATCTGCGCTCTGCTGAAGCCAGTTACCTTCGGAAAAAGAGTTGGTAGCTCTTGATCCGGCAAACAAAC
CACCGCTGGTAGCGGTGGTTTTTTTGTTTGCAAGCAGCAGATTACGCGCAGAAAAAAAGGATCTCAAGAA
GATCCTTTGATCTTTTCTACGGGGTCTGACGCTCAGTGGAACGAAAACTCACGTTAAGGGATTTTGGTCA
TGAGATTATCAAAAAGGATCTTCACCTAGATCCTTTTAAATTAAAAATGAAGTTTTAAATCAATCTAAAG
TATATATGAGTAAACTTGGTCTGACAGTTACCAATGCTTAATCAGTGAGGCACCTATCTCAGCGATCTGT
CTATTTCGTTCATCCATAGTTGCCTGACTCCCCGTCGTGTAGATAACTACGATACGGGAGGGCTTACCAT
CTGGCCCCAGTGCTGCAATGATACCGCGAGACCCACGCTCACCGGCTCCAGATTTATCAGCAATAAACCA
GCCAGCCGGAAGGGCCGAGCGCAGAAGTGGTCCTGCAACTTTATCCGCCTCCATCCAGTCTATTAATTGT
TGCCGGGAAGCTAGAGTAAGTAGTTCGCCAGTTAATAGTTTGCGCAACGTTGTTGCCATTGCTACAGGCA
TCGTGGTGTCACGCTCGTCGTTTGGTATGGCTTCATTCAGCTCCGGTTCCCAACGATCAAGGCGAGTTAC
ATGATCCCCCATGTTGTGCAAAAAAGCGGTTAGCTCCTTCGGTCCTCCGATCGTTGTCAGAAGTAAGTTG
GCCGCAGTGTTATCACTCATGGTTATGGCAGCACTGCATAATTCTCTTACTGTCATGCCATCCGTAAGAT
GCTTTTCTGTGACTGGTGAGTACTCAACCAAGTCATTCTGAGAATAGTGTATGCGGCGACCGAGTTGCTC
TTGCCCGGCGTCAATACGGGATAATACCGCGCCACATAGCAGAACTTTAAAAGTGCTCATCATTGGAAAA
CGTTCTTCGGGGCGAAAACTCTCAAGGATCTTACCGCTGTTGAGATCCAGTTCGATGTAACCCACTCGTG
CACCCAACTGATCTTCAGCATCTTTTACTTTCACCAGCGTTTCTGGGTGAGCAAAAACAGGAAGGCAAAA
TGCCGCAAAAAAGGGAATAAGGGCGACACGGAAATGTTGAATACTCAT
Features (pLannotate 1.2.2; 20 found; start..end, strand, type, name):
      1..105     -  promoter       AmpR promoter: bla
    158..586     -  rep_origin     f1 ori (sequence partly withheld): f1 bacteriophage origin of replication; arrow indicates direction of (+) strand synthesis
    591..746     -  CDS            lacZα (fragment): LacZα fragment of β-galactosidase; lacZ fragment
    748..867     +  CDS            B (fragment): PORTL_LAMBD - Experimental evidence at protein level: Swiss-Prot protein existence level 1. Forms the portal vertex of the capsid (PubMed:6228056, PubMed:6232391). This portal plays critical roles in head assembly, genome packaging, neck/tail attachment, and genome ejection (Probable). The portal protein multimerizes as a single ring-shaped homododecamer arranged around a central channel (PubMed:6232391). Binds to the terminase subunits to form the packaging machine (PubMed:7799432). From Escherichia phage lambda (Bacteriophage lambda).
   1414..1913    +  promoter       PGK promoter: mouse phosphoglycerate kinase 1 promoter
   2127..2840    +  CDS            Citrine: Citrine is a basic (constitutively fluorescent) yellow fluorescent protein published in 2001, derived from Aequorea victoria. It has moderate acid sensitivity.
   2880..3087    +  polyA_signal   bGH poly(A) signal: bovine growth hormone polyadenylation signal
   3125..3454    +  promoter       SV40 promoter: SV40 enhancer and early promoter
   3502..3549    +  promoter       EM7 promoter: synthetic bacterial promoter&nbsp
   3568..3942    +  CDS            BleoR: antibiotic-binding protein; Sh ble from Streptoalloteichus hindustanus; confers resistance to bleomycin, phleomycin, and Zeocin™
   3949..4055    +  misc_feature   WPRE (fragment): woodchuck hepatitis virus posttranscriptional regulatory element
   4064..4185    +  polyA_signal   SV40 poly(A) signal: SV40 polyadenylation signal
   4203..4295    +  ncRNA          G-CSF SLDE: Accession: RF00183 - G-CSF factor stem-loop destabilising element (SLDE)
   4992..5459    +  CDS            B (fragment): PORTL_LAMBD - Experimental evidence at protein level: Swiss-Prot protein existence level 1. Forms the portal vertex of the capsid (PubMed:6228056, PubMed:6232391). This portal plays critical roles in head assembly, genome packaging, neck/tail attachment, and genome ejection (Probable). The portal protein multimerizes as a single ring-shaped homododecamer arranged around a central channel (PubMed:6232391). Binds to the terminase subunits to form the packaging machine (PubMed:7799432). From Escherichia phage lambda (Bacteriophage lambda).
   5497..5513    -  protein_bind   lac operator: The lac repressor binds to the lac operator to inhibit transcription in E. coli. This inhibition can be relieved by adding lactose or isopropyl-β-D-thiogalactopyranoside (IPTG). lac repressor encoded by lacI
   5521..5551    -  promoter       lac promoter: promoter for the E. coli lac operon
   5566..5587    -  protein_bind   CAP binding site: CAP binding activates transcription in the presence of cAMP. E. coli catabolite activator protein
   5600..5692    -  CDS            lacI (fragment): lac repressor; lacI; The lac repressor binds to the lac operator to inhibit transcription in E. coli. This inhibition can be relieved by adding lactose or isopropyl-β-D-thiogalactopyranoside (IPTG).
   5875..6463    -  rep_origin     ori: high-copy-number ColE1/pMB1/pBR322/pUC origin of replication
   6634..7494    -  CDS            AmpR: β-lactamase; bla; confers resistance to ampicillin, carbenicillin, and related antibiotics
