[The description below was written by a language model from this plasmid's Addgene catalogue record and pLannotate feature annotations shown in this document.]
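Description:
PB-PGK-ZhcD-Cit is a 7,494 nt mammalian expression plasmid built on the PB-PGK backbone and catalogued as a reporter for measuring protease activity. In E. coli it is maintained as a high-copy plasmid through a ColE1/pUC-type origin and selected with ampicillin via the β-lactamase gene and its own promoter. An f1 phage origin and remnants of a lacZα/lac promoter–operator cloning region are also present. These are leftovers of the parental cloning vector and have no role in the reporter function.

The payload is a synthetic insert, ZhcD-Cit, placed downstream of the mouse phosphoglycerate kinase 1 (PGK) promoter and terminated by the bovine growth hormone polyadenylation signal. The only annotated coding part of the insert is Citrine, a constitutively fluorescent yellow protein derived from Aequorea victoria. About 200 nt between the promoter and Citrine carry no annotation and presumably encode the "ZhcD" portion. The record does not say what that element contains, which protease it responds to, or how cleavage changes the fluorescent signal.

A second cassette follows, with the SV40 enhancer/early promoter and the bacterial EM7 promoter together driving the Sh ble gene. This gives Zeocin/bleomycin resistance in both mammalian cells and bacteria, and the cassette ends with a WPRE fragment and an SV40 poly(A) signal.

The "PB" prefix suggests a piggyBac transposon backbone for stable genomic integration, but no transposon terminal repeats are annotated, so the table cannot confirm this. The short hits to lambda portal protein B flanking the cassettes, and the G-CSF destabilising element hit, may be incidental annotation matches. The plasmid comes from work on programmable protein circuits in living cells, where Citrine fluorescence would serve as the readout of protease activity.
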