Addgene plasmid #116045: PB-PGK-ZhcD-Cit
Purpose: Reporter plasmid for measuring protease activity
Depositing lab: Michael Elowitz. Depositing organization: California Institute of Technology. Publication: Programmable protein circuits in living cells. Gao XJ, Chong LS, Kim MS, Elowitz MB. Science. 2018 Sep 21;361(6408):1252-1258. doi: 10.1126/science.aat5062. PubMed 30237357.
Backbone
  Vector backbone: PB-PGK
  Vector type: Mammalian Expression
Growth in bacteria
  Bacterial resistance: Ampicillin, 100 μg/mL
  Growth temperature: 37°C
  Growth strain: DH5alpha
  Copy number: High Copy
Gene/Insert
  Gene/Insert name: ZhcD-Cit
  Species: Synthetic
  Cloning method: Gibson Cloning
Terms and licenses: Academic/Nonprofit Terms; Industry Terms: Not Available to Industry
How to cite: PB-PGK-ZhcD-Cit was a gift from Michael Elowitz (Addgene plasmid # 116045 ; http://n2t.net/addgene:116045 ; RRID:Addgene_116045)
